Addgene plasmid #158560: pLIX403-ccdB-Blast
Purpose: (Empty Backbone) Set of empty Gateway Cloning compatible, inducible, lentiviral vectors with various mammalian selection markers and N-terminal fluorescent protein fusions
Depositing lab: Alejandro Chavez. Depositing organization: Columbia University.
Backbone
  Vector backbone: pLIX403
  Vector type: Mammalian Expression, Lentiviral
  Selectable markers: Blasticidin
Growth in bacteria
  Bacterial resistance: Chloramphenicol and Ampicillin, 25 & 100 μg/mL
  Growth temperature: 30°C
  Growth strain: ccdB Survival
  Copy number: High Copy
Gene/Insert
  Gene/Insert name: None
Terms and licenses: Academic/Nonprofit Terms; Industry Terms: Not Available to Industry
How to cite: pLIX403-ccdB-Blast was a gift from Alejandro Chavez (Addgene plasmid # 158560 ; http://n2t.net/addgene:158560 ; RRID:Addgene_158560)
