[The description below was written by a language model from this plasmid's Addgene catalogue record and pLannotate feature annotations shown in this document.]
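Description:
pLIX403-ccdB-Blast is an empty, Gateway-compatible, doxycycline-inducible lentiviral destination vector built on the pLIX403 backbone for mammalian expression. It belongs to a set of such backbones that differ in their mammalian selection marker and in optional N-terminal fluorescent protein fusions. This version carries blasticidin selection, and no fluorescent protein is annotated in its 9,215 nt sequence. In bacteria it replicates from a high-copy ColE1/pUC-type origin and is selected with ampicillin (backbone AmpR) plus chloramphenicol (CmR within the Gateway cassette). Because the cassette also encodes the CcdB gyrase toxin, the plasmid must be propagated in a ccdB-tolerant strain.

The viral portion has a third-generation, self-inactivating layout. An RSV promoter drives a truncated HIV-1 5' LTR, followed by the Ψ packaging signal, RRE and cPPT/CTS, and the unit ends in a ΔU3 3' LTR with a downstream SV40 poly(A) signal. Inside it, a tight TRE promoter (seven tet operators plus a minimal CMV promoter) sits directly upstream of the attR1–CmR–ccdB–attR2 cassette. An LR recombination with an entry clone replaces this cassette with the gene of interest, and loss of ccdB counter-selects against unrecombined vector in standard E. coli. A short fragment annotated as a His tag lies just after attR2.

Downstream, the human PGK promoter drives blasticidin S deaminase followed by an rtTA3 reverse tetracycline transactivator. No linking element between these two coding sequences is annotated. A WPRE follows to enhance transcript expression. Since both the transactivator and the responsive promoter are in one provirus, a single transduction and blasticidin selection yields cells in which the inserted gene can be switched on with doxycycline.
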