Features (pLannotate 1.2.2; 33 found; start..end, strand, type, name):
      1..315     +  promoter       tight TRE promoter: Tet-responsive promoter PTight, consisting of seven tet operator sequences followed by the minimal CMV promoter
    332..456     +  protein_bind   attR1: mutant version of attR; recombination site for the Gateway® LR reaction LR Clonase™
    481..511     +  promoter       lac UV5 promoter: E. coli lac promoter with an "up" mutation
    535..564     +  promoter       cat promoter (fragment): promoter of the E. coli cat gene encoding chloramphenicol acetyltransferase
    565..1224    +  CDS            CmR: chloramphenicol acetyltransferase; cat; confers resistance to chloramphenicol
   1403..1561    +  CDS            ccdA (fragment): CCDA_ECO57 - Also known as H, letA. Experimental evidence at protein level: Swiss-Prot protein existence level 1. Antitoxin component of a type II toxin-antitoxin (TA) system which inhibits the post-segregational killing (PSK) of plasmid-free cells, also referred to as a plasmid addiction system. Binds to and blocks the activity of CcdB; will also remove bound CcdB protein from the CcdB-GyrA complex by forming a CcdA-CcdB complex, a process termed rejuvenation. Functions as a transcriptional corepressor for the ccdAB operon, repression also requires CcdB (By similarity). From Escherichia coli
   1566..1868    +  CDS            ccdB: CCDB_ECOLI - Also known as G, letB, letD. Experimental evidence at protein level: Swiss-Prot protein existence level 1. Toxic component of a type II toxin-antitoxin (TA) system, functioning in plasmid maintainence. Responsible for the post- segregational killing (PSK) of plasmid-free cells, also referred to as a plasmid addiction system. Half-life of over 2 hours. Cell killing by CcdB is accompanied by filamentation, defects in chromosome and plasmid segregation, defects in cell division, formation of anucleate cells, decreased DNA synthesis and plasmid loss. Interferes with the activity of DN
   1912..2036    -  protein_bind   attR2: mutant version of attR; recombination site for the Gateway® LR reaction LR Clonase™
   2095..2113    +  CDS            9xHis (fragment): 9xHis affinity tag
   2123..2633    +  promoter       hPGK promoter: human phosphoglycerate kinase 1 promoter
   2649..3044    +  CDS            BSD: blasticidin S deaminase; Aspergillus terreus BSD; confers resistance to blasticidin
   3117..3814    +  CDS            rtTA3 (fragment): reverse tetracycline transactivator 3 activates expression from Tet-responsive promoters in the presence of doxycycline
   3744..3854    +  CDS            VP48: 3 tandem repeats of the minimal activation domain of herpes simplex virus VP16 (Cheng et al., 2013)
   3890..4438    +  misc_feature   WPRE (fragment): woodchuck hepatitis virus posttranscriptional regulatory element
   4464..4535    +  CDS            nef (fragment): NEF_HV1Z2 - Experimental evidence at protein level: Swiss-Prot protein existence level 1. Extracellular Nef protein targets CD4(+) T-lymphocytes for apoptosis by interacting with CXCR4 surface receptors. From Human immunodeficiency virus type 1 group M subtype D (isolate Z2/CDC-Z34) (HIV-1).
   4537..4770    +  LTR            3' LTR (ΔU3): self-inactivating 3' long terminal repeat (LTR) from HIV-1
   4842..4963    +  polyA_signal   SV40 poly(A) signal: SV40 polyadenylation signal
   5003..5138    +  rep_origin     SV40 ori: SV40 origin of replication
   5146..5209    +  promoter       AmpR promoter: bla
   5210..6070    +  CDS            AmpR: β-lactamase; bla; confers resistance to ampicillin, carbenicillin, and related antibiotics
   6241..6829    +  rep_origin     ori: high-copy-number ColE1/pMB1/pBR322/pUC origin of replication
   7012..7104    +  CDS            lacI (fragment): lac repressor; lacI; The lac repressor binds to the lac operator to inhibit transcription in E. coli. This inhibition can be relieved by adding lactose or isopropyl-β-D-thiogalactopyranoside (IPTG).
   7117..7138    +  protein_bind   CAP binding site: CAP binding activates transcription in the presence of cAMP. E. coli catabolite activator protein
   7153..7183    +  promoter       lac promoter: promoter for the E. coli lac operon
   7191..7207    +  protein_bind   lac operator: The lac repressor binds to the lac operator to inhibit transcription in E. coli. This inhibition can be relieved by adding lactose or isopropyl-β-D-thiogalactopyranoside (IPTG). lac repressor encoded by lacI
   7252..7270    +  promoter       T3 promoter: promoter for bacteriophage T3 RNA polymerase
   7298..7524    +  promoter       RSV promoter: Rous sarcoma virus enhancer/promoter
   7525..7705    +  LTR            5' LTR (truncated): truncated 5' long terminal repeat (LTR) from HIV-1
   7752..7877    +  misc_feature   HIV-1 Ψ: packaging signal of human immunodeficiency virus type 1
   7861..8224    +  CDS            HIV-1 gag (fragment): gag protein from human immunodeficiency virus 1; gag
   8370..8603    +  misc_feature   RRE: The Rev response element (RRE) of HIV-1 allows for Rev-dependent mRNA export from the nucleus to the cytoplasm.
   8980..9004    +  CDS            Rev (fragment): human immunodeficiency virus 1 (HIV-1) Rev protein; rev; enhances nuclear export of unspliced and incompletely spliced viral mRNAs
   9045..9162    +  misc_feature   cPPT/CTS: central polypurine tract and central termination sequence of HIV-1
>Addgene plasmid #158560 | pLIX403-ccdB-Blast | addgene full sequence | sequence record 309876 | Addgene NGS Result
GAGTTTACTCCCTATCAGTGATAGAGAACGTATGTCGAGTTTACTCCCTATCAGTGATAGAGAACGATGT
CGAGTTTACTCCCTATCAGTGATAGAGAACGTATGTCGAGTTTACTCCCTATCAGTGATAGAGAACGTAT
GTCGAGTTTACTCCCTATCAGTGATAGAGAACGTATGTCGAGTTTATCCCTATCAGTGATAGAGAACGTA
TGTCGAGTTTACTCCCTATCAGTGATAGAGAACGTATGTCGAGGTAGGCGTGTACGGTGGGAGGCCTATA
TAAGCAGAGCTCGTTTAGTGAACCGTCAGATCGCCTGGAGAATTGGCTAGCACAAGTTTGTACAAAAAAG
CTGAACGAGAAACGTAAAATGATATAAATATCAATATATTAAATTAGATTTTGCATAAAAAACAGACTAC
ATAATACTGTAAAACACAACATATCCAGTCACTATGGCGGCCGCATTAGGCACCCCAGGCTTTACACTTT
ATGCTTCCGGCTCGTATAATGTGTGGATTTTGAGTTAGGATCCGTCGAGATTTTCAGGAGCTAAGGAAGC
TAAAATGGAGAAAAAAATCACTGGATATACCACCGTTGATATATCCCAATGGCATCGTAAAGAACATTTT
GAGGCATTTCAGTCAGTTGCTCAATGTACCTATAACCAGACCGTTCAGCTGGATATTACGGCCTTTTTAA
AGACCGTAAAGAAAAATAAGCACAAGTTTTATCCGGCCTTTATTCACATTCTTGCCCGCCTGATGAATGC
TCATCCGGAATTCCGTATGGCAATGAAAGACGGTGAGCTGGTGATATGGGATAGTGTTCACCCTTGTTAC
ACCGTTTTCCATGAGCAAACTGAAACGTTTTCATCGCTCTGGAGTGAATACCACGACGATTTCCGGCAGT
TTCTACACATATATTCGCAAGATGTGGCGTGTTACGGTGAAAACCTGGCCTATTTCCCTAAAGGGTTTAT
TGAGAATATGTTTTTCGTCTCAGCCAATCCCTGGGTGAGTTTCACCAGTTTTGATTTAAACGTGGCCAAT
ATGGACAACTTCTTCGCCCCCGTTTTCACCATGGGCAAATATTATACGCAAGGCGACAAGGTGCTGATGC
CGCTGGCGATTCAGGTTCATCATGCCGTTTGTGATGGCTTCCATGTCGGCAGAATGCTTAATGAATTACA
ACAGTACTGCGATGAGTGGCAGGGCGGGGCGTAAAGATCTGGATCCGGCTTACTAAAAGCCAGATAACAG
TATGCGTATTTGCGCGCTGATTTTTGCGGTATAAGAATATATACTGATATGTATACCCGAAGTATGTCAA
AAAGAGGTATGCTATGAAGCAGCGTATTACAGTGACAGTTGACAGCGACAGCTATCAGTTGCTCAAGGCA
TATATGATGTCAATATCTCCGGTCTGGTAAGCACAACCATGCAGAATGAAGCCCGTCGTCTGCGTGCCGA
ACGCTGGAAAGCGGAAAATCAGGAAGGGATGGCTGAGGTCGCCCGGTTTATTGAAATGAACGGCTCTTTT
GCTGACGAGAACAGGGGCTGGTGAAATGCAGTTTAAGGTTTACACCTATAAAAGAGAGAGCCGTTATCGT
CTGTTTGTGGATGTACAGAGTGATATTATTGACACGCCCGGGCGACGGATGGTGATCCCCCTGGCCAGTG
CACGTCTGCTGTCAGATAAAGTCTCCCGTGAACTTTACCCGGTGGTGCATATCGGGGATGAAAGCTGGCG
CATGATGACCACCGATATGGCCAGTGTGCCGGTCTCCGTTATCGGGGAAGAAGTGGCTGATCTCAGCCAC
CGCGAAAATGACATCAAAAACGCCATTAACCTGATGTTCTGGGGAATATAAATGTCAGGCTCCCTTATAC
ACAGCCAGTCTGCAGGTCGACCATAGTGACTGGATATGTTGTGTTTTACAGTATTATGTAGTCTGTTTTT
TATGCAAAATCTAATTTAATATATTGATATTTATATCATTTTACGTTTCTCGTTCAGCTTTCTTGTACAA
AGTGGTTGCAGGAAAGCCAATCCCAAACCCACTCCTAGGTCTCGACAGTACAGCATAGACCGGTCCACCA
CCACCACCACCACTAAGGATCCGGGGTTGGGGTTGCGCCTTTTCCAAGGCAGCCCTGGGTTTGCGCAGGG
ACGCGGCTGCTCTGGGCGTGGTTCCGGGAAACGCAGCGGCGCCGACCCTGGGTCTCGCACATTCTTCACG
TCCGTTCGCAGCGTCACCCGGATCTTCGCCGCTACCCTTGTGGGCCCCCCGGCGACGCTTCCTGCTCCGC
CCCTAAGTCGGGAAGGTTCCTTGCGGTTCGCGGCGTGCCGGACGTGACAAACGGAAGCCGCACGTCTCAC
TAGTACCCTCGCAGACGGACAGCGCCAGGGAGCAATGGCAGCGCGCCGACCGCGATGGGCTGTGGCCAAT
AGCGGCTGCTCAGCAGGGCGCGCCGAGAGCAGCGGCCGGGAAGGGGCGGTGCGGGAGGCGGGGTGTGGGG
CGGTAGTGTGGGCCCTGTTCCTGCCCGCGCGGTGTTCCGCATTCTGCAAGCCTCCGGAGCGCACGTCGGC
AGTCGGCTCCCTCGTTGACCGAATCACCGACCTCTCTCCCCAGCTTAATTAATTCACCATGGCCAAGCCT
TTGTCTCAAGAAGAATCCACCCTCATTGAAAGAGCAACGGCTACAATCAACAGCATCCCCATCTCTGAAG
ACTACAGCGTCGCCAGCGCAGCTCTCTCTAGCGACGGCCGCATCTTCACTGGTGTCAATGTATATCATTT
TACTGGGGGACCTTGTGCAGAACTCGTGGTGCTGGGCACTGCTGCTGCTGCGGCAGCTGGCAACCTGACT
TGTATCGTCGCGATCGGAAATGAGAACAGGGGCATCTTGAGCCCCTGCGGACGGTGCCGACAGGTGCTTC
TCGATCTGCATCCTGGGATCAAAGCCATAGTGAAGGACAGTGATGGACAGCCGACGGCAGTTGGGATTCG
TGAATTGCTGCCCTCTGGTTATGTGTGGGAGGGCCCTGCAGGTCCCGGTGCCGAAGGTAGAGGTTCTCTC
CTCACTTGTGGTGATGTTGAAGAAAACCCTGGTCCAATGTCTAGACTGGACAAGAGCAAAGTCATAAACG
GAGCTCTGGAATTACTCAATGGTGTCGGTATCGAAGGCCTGACGACAAGGAAACTCGCTCAAAAGCTGGG
AGTTGAGCAGCCTACCCTGTACTGGCACGTGAAGAACAAGCGGGCCCTGCTCGATGCCCTGCCAATCGAG
ATGCTGGACAGGCATCATACCCACTTCTGCCCCCTGGAAGGCGAGTCATGGCAAGACTTTCTGCGGAACA
ACGCCAAGTCATACCGCTGTGCTCTCCTCTCACATCGCGACGGGGCTAAAGTGCATCTCGGCACCCGCCC
AACAGAGAAACAGTACGAAACCCTGGAAAATCAGCTCGCGTTCCTGTGTCAGCAAGGCTTCTCCCTGGAG
AACGCACTGTACGCTCTGTCCGCCGTGGGCCACTTTACACTGGGCTGCGTATTGGAGGAACAGGAGCATC
AAGTAGCAAAAGAGGAAAGAGAGACACCTACCACCGATTCTATGCCCCCACTTCTGAGACAAGCAATTGA
GCTGTTCGACCGGCAGGGAGCCGAACCTGCCTTCCTTTTCGGCCTGGAACTAATCATATGTGGCCTGGAG
AAACAGCTAAAGTGCGAAAGCGGCGGGCCGACCGACGCCCTTGACGATTTTGACTTAGACATGCTCCCAG
CCGATGCCCTTGACGACTTTGACCTTGATATGCTGCCTGCTGACGCTCTTGACGATTTTGACCTTGACAT
GCTCCCCGGGTAACTAAGTAAGGATCGATCCAAGATATCGTATTCTTAACTATGTTGCTCCTTTTACGCT
ATGTGGATACGCTGCTTTAATGCCTTTGTATCATGCTATTGCTTCCCGTATGGCTTTCATTTTCTCCTCC
TTGTATAAATCCTGGTTGCTGTCTCTTTATGAGGAGTTGTGGCCCGTTGTCAGGCAACGTGGCGTGGTGT
GCACTGTGTTTGCTGACGCAACCCCCACTGGTTGGGGCATTGCCACCACCTGTCAGCTCCTTTCCGGGAC
TTTCGCTTTCCCCCTCCCTATTGCCACGGCGGAACTCATCGCCGCCTGCCTTGCCCGCTGCTGGACAGGG
GCTCGGCTGTTGGGCACTGACAATTCCGTGGTGTTGTCGGGGAAGCTGACGTCCTTTCCATGGCTGCTCG
CCTGTGTTGCCACCTGGATTCTGCGCGGGACGTCCTTCTGCTACGTCCCTTCGGCCCTCAATCCAGCGGA
CCTTCCTTCCCGCGGCCTGCTGCCGGCTCTGCGGCCTCTTCCGCGTCTTCGCCTTCGCCCTCAGACGAGT
CGGATCTCCCTTTGGGCCGCCTCCCCGCCTGTTTCGCCTCGGCGTCCGGACTAGAGGTACCTTTAAGACC
AATGACTTACAAGGCAGCTGTAGATCTTAGCCACTTTTTAAAAGAAAAGGGGGGACTGGAAGGGCTAATT
CACTCCCAACGAAGACAAGATCTGCTTTTTGCTTGTACTGGGTCTCTCTGGTTAGACCAGATCTGAGCCT
GGGAGCTCTCTGGCTAACTAGGGAACCCACTGCTTAAGCCTCAATAAAGCTTGCCTTGAGTGCTTCAAGT
AGTGTGTGCCCGTCTGTTGTGTGACTCTGGTAACTAGAGATCCCTCAGACCCTTTTAGTCAGTGTGGAAA
ATCTCTAGCAGTAGTAGTTCATGTCATCTTATTATTCAGTATTTATAACTTGCAAAGAAATGAATATCAG
AGAGTGAGAGGAACTTGTTTATTGCAGCTTATAATGGTTACAAATAAAGCAATAGCATCACAAATTTCAC
AAATAAAGCATTTTTTTCACTGCATTCTAGTTGTGGTTTGTCCAAACTCATCAATGTATCTTATCATGTC
TGGCTCTAGCTATCCCGCCCCTAACTCCGCCCATCCCGCCCCTAACTCCGCCCAGTTCCGCCCATTCTCC
GCCCCATGGCTGACTAATTTTTTTTATTTATGCAGAGGCCGAGGCCGCCTCGGCCTCTGAGCTATTCCAG
AAGTAGTGAGGAGGCTTTTTTGGAGGCCTTTCAAATATGTATCCGCTCATGAGACAATAACCCTGATAAA
TGCTTCAATAATATTGAAAAAGGAAGAGTATGAGTATTCAACATTTCCGTGTCGCCCTTATTCCCTTTTT
TGCGGCATTTTGCCTTCCTGTTTTTGCTCACCCAGAAACGCTGGTGAAAGTAAAAGATGCTGAAGATCAG
TTGGGTGCACGAGTGGGTTACATCGAACTGGATCTCAACAGCGGTAAGATCCTTGAGAGTTTTCGCCCCG
AAGAACGTTTTCCAATGATGAGCACTTTTAAAGTTCTGCTATGTGGCGCGGTATTATCCCGTATTGACGC
CGGGCAAGAGCAACTCGGTCGCCGCATACACTATTCTCAGAATGACTTGGTTGAGTACTCACCAGTCACA
GAAAAGCATCTTACGGATGGCATGACAGTAAGAGAATTATGCAGTGCTGCCATAACCATGAGTGATAACA
CTGCGGCCAACTTACTTCTGACAACGATCGGAGGACCGAAGGAGCTAACCGCTTTTTTGCACAACATGGG
GGATCATGTAACTCGCCTTGATCGTTGGGAACCGGAGCTGAATGAAGCCATACCAAACGACGAGCGTGAC
ACCACGATGCCTGTAGCAATGGCAACAACGTTGCGCAAACTATTAACTGGCGAACTACTTACTCTAGCTT
CCCGGCAACAATTAATAGACTGGATGGAGGCGGATAAAGTTGCAGGACCACTTCTGCGCTCGGCCCTTCC
GGCTGGCTGGTTTATTGCTGATAAATCTGGAGCCGGTGAGCGTGGGTCTCGCGGTATCATTGCAGCACTG
GGGCCAGATGGTAAGCCCTCCCGTATCGTAGTTATCTACACGACGGGGAGTCAGGCAACTATGGATGAAC
GAAATAGACAGATCGCTGAGATAGGTGCCTCACTGATTAAGCATTGGTAACTGTCAGACCAAGTTTACTC
ATATATACTTTAGATTGATTTAAAACTTCATTTTTAATTTAAAAGGATCTAGGTGAAGATCCTTTTTGAT
AATCTCATGACCAAAATCCCTTAACGTGAGTTTTCGTTCCACTGAGCGTCAGACCCCGTAGAAAAGATCA
AAGGATCTTCTTGAGATCCTTTTTTTCTGCGCGTAATCTGCTGCTTGCAAACAAAAAAACCACCGCTACC
AGCGGTGGTTTGTTTGCCGGATCAAGAGCTACCAACTCTTTTTCCGAAGGTAACTGGCTTCAGCAGAGCG
CAGATACCAAATACTGTTCTTCTAGTGTAGCCGTAGTTAGGCCACCACTTCAAGAACTCTGTAGCACCGC
CTACATACCTCGCTCTGCTAATCCTGTTACCAGTGGCTGCTGCCAGTGGCGATAAGTCGTGTCTTACCGG
GTTGGACTCAAGACGATAGTTACCGGATAAGGCGCAGCGGTCGGGCTGAACGGGGGGTTCGTGCACACAG
CCCAGCTTGGAGCGAACGACCTACACCGAACTGAGATACCTACAGCGTGAGCTATGAGAAAGCGCCACGC
TTCCCGAAGGGAGAAAGGCGGACAGGTATCCGGTAAGCGGCAGGGTCGGAACAGGAGAGCGCACGAGGGA
GCTTCCAGGGGGAAACGCCTGGTATCTTTATAGTCCTGTCGGGTTTCGCCACCTCTGACTTGAGCGTCGA
TTTTTGTGATGCTCGTCAGGGGGGCGGAGCCTATGGAAAAACGCCAGCAACGCGGCCTTTTTACGGTTCC
TGGCCTTTTGCTGGCCTTTTGCTCACATGTTCTTTCCTGCGTTATCCCCTGATTCTGTGGATAACCGTAT
TACCGCCTTTGAGTGAGCTGATACCGCTCGCCGCAGCCGAACGACCGAGCGCAGCGAGTCAGTGAGCGAG
GAAGCGGAAGAGCGCCCAATACGCAAACCGCCTCTCCCCGCGCGTTGGCCGATTCATTAATGCAGCTGGC
ACGACAGGTTTCCCGACTGGAAAGCGGGCAGTGAGCGCAACGCAATTAATGTGAGTTAGCTCACTCATTA
GGCACCCCAGGCTTTACACTTTATGCTTCCGGCTCGTATGTTGTGTGGAATTGTGAGCGGATAACAATTT
CACACAGGAAACAGCTATGACCATGATTACGCCAAGCGCGCAATTAACCCTCACTAAAGGGAACAAAAGC
TGGAGCTGCAAGCTTAATGTAGTCTTATGCAATACTCTTGTAGTCTTGCAACATGGTAACGATGAGTTAG
CAACATGCCTTACAAGGAGAGAAAAAGCACCGTGCATGCCGATTGGTGGAAGTAAGGTGGTACGATCGTG
CCTTATTAGGAAGGCAACAGACGGGTCTGACATGGATTGGACGAACCACTGAATTGCCGCATTGCAGAGA
TATTGTATTTAAGTGCCTAGCTCGATACATAAACGGGTCTCTCTGGTTAGACCAGATCTGAGCCTGGGAG
CTCTCTGGCTAACTAGGGAACCCACTGCTTAAGCCTCAATAAAGCTTGCCTTGAGTGCTTCAAGTAGTGT
GTGCCCGTCTGTTGTGTGACTCTGGTAACTAGAGATCCCTCAGACCCTTTTAGTCAGTGTGGAAAATCTC
TAGCAGTGGCGCCCGAACAGGGACTTGAAAGCGAAAGGGAAACCAGAGGAGCTCTCTCGACGCAGGACTC
GGCTTGCTGAAGCGCGCACGGCAAGAGGCGAGGGGCGGCGACTGGTGAGTACGCCAAAAATTTTGACTAG
CGGAGGCTAGAAGGAGAGAGATGGGTGCGAGAGCGTCAGTATTAAGCGGGGGAGAATTAGATCGCGATGG
GAAAAAATTCGGTTAAGGCCAGGGGGAAAGAAAAAATATAAATTAAAACATATAGTATGGGCAAGCAGGG
AGCTAGAACGATTCGCAGTTAATCCTGGCCTGTTAGAAACATCAGAAGGCTGTAGACAAATACTGGGACA
GCTACAACCATCCCTTCAGACAGGATCAGAAGAACTTAGATCATTATATAATACAGTAGCAACCCTCTAT
TGTGTGCATCAAAGGATAGAGATAAAAGACACCAAGGAAGCTTTAGACAAGATAGAGGAAGAGCAAAACA
AAAGTAAGACCACCGCACAGCAAGCGGCCGCTGATCTTCAGACCTGGAGGAGGAGATATGAGGGACAATT
GGAGAAGTGAATTATATAAATATAAAGTAGTAAAAATTGAACCATTAGGAGTAGCACCCACCAAGGCAAA
GAGAAGAGTGGTGCAGAGAGAAAAAAGAGCAGTGGGAATAGGAGCTTTGTTCCTTGGGTTCTTGGGAGCA
GCAGGAAGCACTATGGGCGCAGCGTCAATGACGCTGACGGTACAGGCCAGACAATTATTGTCTGGTATAG
TGCAGCAGCAGAACAATTTGCTGAGGGCTATTGAGGCGCAACAGCATCTGTTGCAACTCACAGTCTGGGG
CATCAAGCAGCTCCAGGCAAGAATCCTGGCTGTGGAAAGATACCTAAAGGATCAACAGCTCCTGGGGATT
TGGGGTTGCTCTGGAAAACTCATTTGCACCACTGCTGTGCCTTGGAATGCTAGTTGGAGTAATAAATCTC
TGGAACAGATTTGGAATCACACGACCTGGATGGAGTGGGACAGAGAAATTAACAATTACACAAGCTTAAT
ACACTCCTTAATTGAAGAATCGCAAAACCAGCAAGAAAAGAATGAACAAGAATTATTGGAATTAGATAAA
TGGGCAAGTTTGTGGAATTGGTTTAACATAACAAATTGGCTGTGGTATATAAAATTATTCATAATGATAG
TAGGAGGCTTGGTAGGTTTAAGAATAGTTTTTGCTGTACTTTCTATAGTGAATAGAGTTAGGCAGGGATA
TTCACCATTATCGTTTCAGACCCACCTCCCAACCCCGAGGGGACAATTCTCGACCTCGAGACAAATGGCA
GTATTCATCCACAATTTTAAAAGAAAAGGGGGGATTGGGGGGTACAGTGCAGGGGAAAGAATAGTAGACA
TAATAGCAACAGACATACAAACTAAAGAATTACAAAAACAAATTACAAAAATTCAAAATTTTCGGGTTTA
TTACAGGGACAGCAGAGATCCACTTTGGCCGCGAATCGATATGTC
